Addgene plasmid #244096: pAAV.hSynap.(mem).iGlucoSnFR2
Purpose: Plasma membrane targeted expression of green glucose sensor
Depositing lab: Tim Brown & HHMI-JRC Tool Translation Team. Depositing organization: HHMI, Janelia Research Campus. Publication: iGlucoSnFR2: A genetically encoded fluorescent sensor for measuring intracellular or extracellular glucose in vivo in mouse brain. Marvin JS, Machler P, Meng C, Ates T, Patel RH, Adhikari R, Makurath MA, Ku Z, Feliciano D, Atasoy D, Cui G, Kleinfeld D, Brown TA. Sci Adv. 2025 Nov 14;11(46):eadz3889. doi: 10.1126/sciadv.adz3889. Epub 2025 Nov 12. PubMed 41223288.
Backbone
  Vector backbone: pAAV
  Vector type: AAV
Growth in bacteria
  Bacterial resistance: Ampicillin, 100 μg/mL
  Growth temperature: 37°C
  Growth strain: NEB Stable
  Copy number: High Copy
Gene/Insert
  Gene/Insert name: iGlucoSnFR2
  Species: M. musculus (mouse), Synthetic
  Tag / fusion protein: IgG kappa leader (N terminal on insert)
  Cloning method: Restriction Enzyme; 5′ cloning site Unknown (unknown if destroyed)
Terms and licenses: Academic/Nonprofit Terms; Industry Terms: Not Available to Industry
How to cite: pAAV.hSynap.(mem).iGlucoSnFR2 was a gift from Tim Brown & HHMI-JRC Tool Translation Team (Addgene plasmid # 244096 ; http://n2t.net/addgene:244096 ; RRID:Addgene_244096)
