[The description below was written by a language model from this plasmid's Addgene catalogue record and pLannotate feature annotations shown in this document.]
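Description:
pAAV.hSynap.(mem).iGlucoSnFR2 is an adeno-associated virus transfer plasmid (6,443 nt) for neuronal expression of the green fluorescent glucose sensor iGlucoSnFR2 displayed at the plasma membrane. It is built on a pAAV backbone and is propagated in E. coli through a high-copy ColE1/pUC-type origin with ampicillin selection from a β-lactamase gene and its own promoter. An f1 phage origin is also present. Short annotated lacZα, lacI and SV40 large T antigen fragments appear to be backbone remnants rather than functional parts.

The expression cassette lies between two AAV2 inverted terminal repeats, which provide the cis signals needed for replication and packaging of the cassette into recombinant AAV particles when helper functions are supplied in trans. Transcription is driven by the human synapsin I promoter, which confers neuron-specific expression. The open reading frame begins with a mouse Igκ light-chain leader that directs the protein into the secretory pathway and ends with the PDGFRβ transmembrane domain, which anchors it in the membrane. This arrangement is typically used to present a sensor on the outer cell surface, consistent with the stated purpose of plasma membrane targeting. Within the sensor, the annotation recognises a GFP-derived segment (labelled cEGFP) as the fluorescent reporter. The region between the leader and this segment is unannotated and presumably holds glucose-binding sequence, though the record does not describe it. A WPRE downstream of the coding region enhances transcript stability and expression, and an SV40 polyadenylation signal terminates the message. The associated publication title indicates use for measuring glucose in vivo in mouse brain.
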