Features (pLannotate 1.2.2; 16 found; start..end, strand, type, name):
    237..825     -  rep_origin     ori: high-copy-number ColE1/pMB1/pBR322/pUC origin of replication
    996..1856    -  CDS            AmpR: β-lactamase; bla; confers resistance to ampicillin, carbenicillin, and related antibiotics
   1857..1961    -  promoter       AmpR promoter: bla
   2014..2442    -  rep_origin     f1 ori (sequence partly withheld): f1 bacteriophage origin of replication; arrow indicates direction of (+) strand synthesis
   2447..2516    -  CDS            lacZα (fragment): LacZα fragment of β-galactosidase; lacZ fragment
   2511..2643    -  repeat_region  AAV2 ITR (fragment): inverted terminal repeat of adeno-associated virus serotype 2 inverted
   2719..3166    +  promoter       hSyn promoter: human synapsin I promoter; confers neuron-specific expression (Kügler et al., 2003)
   3201..3263    +  sig_peptide    Igκ leader: leader sequence from mouse immunoglobulin κ light chain
   4251..4970    +  CDS            cEGFP: cEGFP is a basic (constitutively fluorescent) green fluorescent protein published in 2008, derived from Aequorea victoria.
   5232..5378    +  CDS            PDGFRβ TM domain: transmembrane domain from platelet derived growth factor receptor beta
   5394..5982    +  misc_feature   WPRE: woodchuck hepatitis virus posttranscriptional regulatory element
   5983..6002    +  misc_feature   MCS (fragment): pBluescript multiple cloning site
   6031..6152    -  polyA_signal   SV40 poly(A) signal: SV40 polyadenylation signal
   6175..6243    -  CDS            large T antigen (fragment): large T antigen from SV40 (simian virus 40)
   6314..4       +  repeat_region  AAV2 ITR (across the origin): inverted terminal repeat of adeno-associated virus serotype 2 inverted
   6441..54      -  CDS            lacI (fragment) (across the origin): lac repressor; lacI; The lac repressor binds to the lac operator to inhibit transcription in E. coli. This inhibition can be relieved by adding lactose or isopropyl-β-D-thiogalactopyranoside (IPTG).
>Addgene plasmid #244096 | pAAV.hSynap.(mem).iGlucoSnFR2 | addgene full sequence | sequence record 494287 | Addgene NGS Result
CTGCATTAATGAATCGGCCAACGCGCGGGGAGAGGCGGTTTGCGTATTGGGCGCTCTTCCGCTTCCTCGC
TCACTGACTCGCTGCGCTCGGTCGTTCGGCTGCGGCGAGCGGTATCAGCTCACTCAAAGGCGGTAATACG
GTTATCCACAGAATCAGGGGATAACGCAGGAAAGAACATGTGAGCAAAAGGCCAGCAAAAGGCCAGGAAC
CGTAAAAAGGCCGCGTTGCTGGCGTTTTTCCATAGGCTCCGCCCCCCTGACGAGCATCACAAAAATCGAC
GCTCAAGTCAGAGGTGGCGAAACCCGACAGGACTATAAAGATACCAGGCGTTTCCCCCTGGAAGCTCCCT
CGTGCGCTCTCCTGTTCCGACCCTGCCGCTTACCGGATACCTGTCCGCCTTTCTCCCTTCGGGAAGCGTG
GCGCTTTCTCATAGCTCACGCTGTAGGTATCTCAGTTCGGTGTAGGTCGTTCGCTCCAAGCTGGGCTGTG
TGCACGAACCCCCCGTTCAGCCCGACCGCTGCGCCTTATCCGGTAACTATCGTCTTGAGTCCAACCCGGT
AAGACACGACTTATCGCCACTGGCAGCAGCCACTGGTAACAGGATTAGCAGAGCGAGGTATGTAGGCGGT
GCTACAGAGTTCTTGAAGTGGTGGCCTAACTACGGCTACACTAGAAGAACAGTATTTGGTATCTGCGCTC
TGCTGAAGCCAGTTACCTTCGGAAAAAGAGTTGGTAGCTCTTGATCCGGCAAACAAACCACCGCTGGTAG
CGGTGGTTTTTTTGTTTGCAAGCAGCAGATTACGCGCAGAAAAAAAGGATCTCAAGAAGATCCTTTGATC
TTTTCTACGGGGTCTGACGCTCAGTGGAACGAAAACTCACGTTAAGGGATTTTGGTCATGAGATTATCAA
AAAGGATCTTCACCTAGATCCTTTTAAATTAAAAATGAAGTTTTAAATCAATCTAAAGTATATATGAGTA
AACTTGGTCTGACAGTTACCAATGCTTAATCAGTGAGGCACCTATCTCAGCGATCTGTCTATTTCGTTCA
TCCATAGTTGCCTGACTCCCCGTCGTGTAGATAACTACGATACGGGAGGGCTTACCATCTGGCCCCAGTG
CTGCAATGATACCGCGAGACCCACGCTCACCGGCTCCAGATTTATCAGCAATAAACCAGCCAGCCGGAAG
GGCCGAGCGCAGAAGTGGTCCTGCAACTTTATCCGCCTCCATCCAGTCTATTAATTGTTGCCGGGAAGCT
AGAGTAAGTAGTTCGCCAGTTAATAGTTTGCGCAACGTTGTTGCCATTGCTACAGGCATCGTGGTGTCAC
GCTCGTCGTTTGGTATGGCTTCATTCAGCTCCGGTTCCCAACGATCAAGGCGAGTTACATGATCCCCCAT
GTTGTGCAAAAAAGCGGTTAGCTCCTTCGGTCCTCCGATCGTTGTCAGAAGTAAGTTGGCCGCAGTGTTA
TCACTCATGGTTATGGCAGCACTGCATAATTCTCTTACTGTCATGCCATCCGTAAGATGCTTTTCTGTGA
CTGGTGAGTACTCAACCAAGTCATTCTGAGAATAGTGTATGCGGCGACCGAGTTGCTCTTGCCCGGCGTC
AATACGGGATAATACCGCGCCACATAGCAGAACTTTAAAAGTGCTCATCATTGGAAAACGTTCTTCGGGG
CGAAAACTCTCAAGGATCTTACCGCTGTTGAGATCCAGTTCGATGTAACCCACTCGTGCACCCAACTGAT
CTTCAGCATCTTTTACTTTCACCAGCGTTTCTGGGTGAGCAAAAACAGGAAGGCAAAATGCCGCAAAAAA
GGGAATAAGGGCGACACGGAAATGTTGAATACTCATACTCTTCCTTTTTCAATATTATTGAAGCATTTAT
CAGGGTTATTGTCTCATGAGCGGATACATATTTGAATGTATTTAGAAAAATAAACAAATAGGGGTTCCGC
GCACATTTCCCCGAAAAGTGCCACCTAAATTGTAAGCGTTAATATTTTGTTAAAATTCGCGTTAAATTTT
TGTTAAATCAGCTCATTTTTTAACCAATAGGCCGAAATCGGCAAAATCCCTTATAAATCAAAAGAATAGA
CCGAGATAGGGT
[37 nt withheld, positions 2113-2149]
AAAGAACGTGGACTCCAACGTCAAAGG
[49 nt withheld, positions 2177-2225]
T
[91 nt withheld, positions 2227-2317]
G
[124 nt withheld, positions 2319-2442]
CCCATTCGCCATTCAGGCTGCGCAACTGTTGGGAAGGGCGATCGGTGCGGGCCTCTTCGCTATTACGCCA
GCTGCGCGCTCGCTCGCTCACTGAGGCCGCCCGGGCAAAGCCCGGGCGTCGGGCGACCTTTGGTCGCCCG
GCCTCAGTGAGCGAGCGAGCGCGCAGAGAGGGAGTGGCCAACTCCATCACTAGGGGTTCCTTGTAGTTAA
TGATTAACCCGCCATGCTACTTATCTACGTAGCCATGCTCTAGGAAGATCCAGGGCCCTGCGTATGAGTG
CAAGTGGGTTTTAGGACCAGGATGAGGCGGGGTGGGGGTGCCTACCTGACGACCGGCCCCGACCCACTGG
ACAAGCACCCAACCCCCATTCCCCAAATTGCGCATCCCCTATCAGAGAGGGGGAGGGGAAACAGGATGCG
GCGAGGCGCGTGCGCACTGCCAGCTTCAGCACCGCGGACAGTGCCTTCGCCCCCGCCTGGCGGCGCGCGC
CACCGCCGCCTCAGCACTGAAGGCGCGCTGACGTCACTCGCCGGTCCCCCGCAAACTCCCCTTCCCGGCC
ACCTTGGTCGCGTCCGCGCCGCCGCCGGCCCAGCCGGACCGCACCACGCGAGGCGCGAGATAGGGGGGCA
CGGGCGCGACCATCTGCGCTGCGGCGCCGGCGACTCAGCGCTGCCTCAGTCTGCGGTGGGCAGCGGAGGA
GTCGTGTCGTGCCTGAGAGCGCAGTCCAATTCAAGCTGCTAGCAAGGATCCCGCCACCATGGAGACAGAC
ACACTCCTGCTATGGGTACTGCTGCTCTGGGTTCCAGGTTCCACTGGTGACAGATCTAAGCTGGAGATTT
TCTCTTGGTGGGCTGGGGATGAAGGCCCTGCCCTGGAGGCACTCATCAGACTGTATAAACAGAAGTATCC
TGGAGTAGAGGTGATAAACGCCACTGTCACCGGAGGTGCCGGTGTAAATGCTCGCGCTGTCCTTAAGACA
AGGATGCTTGGTGGTGATCCTCCTGATACATTTCAAGTTGCAGCAGGGATGGAGTTGATAGGCACATGGG
TGGTGGCTAACAGAATGGAGGATCTCAGCGCCTTGTTTCGACAAGAGGGTTGGCTTCAAGCCTTCCCCAA
GGGCCTTATTGATCTGATTAGTTATAAAGGTGGTATATGGAGTGTGCCCGTTAATATTCACAGGTCAAAC
GTAATGTGGTATTTGCCTGCAAAGCTAAAAGAGTGGGGAGTTAACCCCCCACGGACTTGGGATGAGTTTC
TTGCCACCTGTCAAACACTTAAACAAAAGGGTCTGGAAGCTCCACTGGCTCTCGGGGAAAATTGGACACA
ACAACACCTCTGGGAGAGTGTCGCCTTGGCTGTATTGGGGCCTGATGATTGGAATAATCTGTGGAATGGG
AAGCTGAAGTTCACAGACCCTAAAGCAGTTAGGGCATGGGAAGTCTTTGGCCGCGTTTTGGACTGTGCCA
ACAAGGATGCAGCAGGCTTGTCTTGGCAGCAAGCTGTCGATCGGGTAGTACAGGGGAAAGCCGCTTTTAA
CGTAATGGGCGACTGGGCAGCAGGATATATGACTACCACTCTCAAGTTGAAGCCTGGTACAGATTTCGCA
TGGGCACCAAGTCCCGGGACACAGGGCGTCTTTATGATGGTTTCCGACTCTTTCGGACTTCCCAAAGGAG
CCAAAAATCGACAAAACGCTATCAACTGGCTTCGATTGGTCGGCTCTAAAGAAGGTCAAGATACATTCAA
CCCACTGAAAGGGTCCATCGCTGCTCGGCTCGATAGCGACCCAAGCAAGTATCCGTGTAACGTCTATATC
ACCGCCGACAAGCAGAAGAACGGCATCAAGGCGAACTTCAAGATCCGCCACAACGTGGAGGACGGCAGCG
TGCAGCTCGCCGACCACTACCAGCAGAACACCCCCATCGGCGACGGCCCCGTGCTGCTGCCCGACAACCA
CTACCTGGTGACCCAGTCCGTGCTGAGCAAAGACCCCAACGAGAAGCGCGATCACATGGTCCTGCTGGAG
TTCGTGACCGCCGCCGGGATCACTCTCGGCATGGACGAGCTGTACAAGGGCGGTACCGGAGGGAGCATGA
GCAAGGGCGAGGAGCTGTTCACCGGGGTGGTGCCCATCCTGGTCGAGCTGGACGGCGACGTAAACGGCCA
CAAGTTCAGCGTGCGCGGCGAGGGCGAGGGCGATGCCACCAACGGCAAGCTGACCCTGAAGTTCATCTGC
ACCACCGGCAAGCTGCCCGTGCCCTGGCCCACCCTCGTGACCACCCTGACCTACGGCGTGCAGTGCTTCA
GCCGCTACCCCGACCACATGAAGCAGCACGACTTCTTCAAGTCCGCCATGCCCGAAGGCTACGTCCAGGA
GCGCACCATCAGCTTCAAGGACGACGGCACCTACAAGACCCGCGCCGAGGTGAAGTTCGAGGGCGACACC
CTGGTGAACCGCATCGAGCTGAAGGGCATCGACTTCAAGGAGGACGGCAACATCCTGGGGCACAAGCTGG
AGTACAACTTTAACAACCCCAACGCATACGGACAGAGTGCAATGCGAGATTGGCGGAGTAATCGCATCGT
TGGCTCCCTGGTAGCAGGAGCAGTGGCCCCTGAAAGCTCCATGTCACAATTCGGAACAGTAATGGAAATT
TTCCTGCAAACACGCAACCCACAAGCAGCAGCAAATGCAGCACAAGCTATTGCTGACCAAGTTGGCCTGG
GTCGCCTTGGTCAGCTGCAGGTCGACGAACAAAAACTCATCTCAGAAGAGGATCTGAATGCTGTGGGCCA
GGACACGCAGGAGGTCATCGTGGTGCCACACTCCTTGCCCTTTAAGGTGGTGGTGATCTCAGCCATCCTG
GCCCTGGTGGTGCTCACCATCATCTCCCTTATCATCCTCATCATGCTTTGGCAGAAGAAGCCACGTTAGA
AGCTTATCGATAATCAACCTCTGGATTACAAAATTTGTGAAAGATTGACTGGTATTCTTAACTATGTTGC
TCCTTTTACGCTATGTGGATACGCTGCTTTAATGCCTTTGTATCATGCTATTGCTTCCCGTATGGCTTTC
ATTTTCTCCTCCTTGTATAAATCCTGGTTGCTGTCTCTTTATGAGGAGTTGTGGCCCGTTGTCAGGCAAC
GTGGCGTGGTGTGCACTGTGTTTGCTGACGCAACCCCCACTGGTTGGGGCATTGCCACCACCTGTCAGCT
CCTTTCCGGGACTTTCGCTTTCCCCCTCCCTATTGCCACGGCGGAACTCATCGCCGCCTGCCTTGCCCGC
TGCTGGACAGGGGCTCGGCTGTTGGGCACTGACAATTCCGTGGTGTTGTCGGGGAAATCATCGTCCTTTC
CTTGGCTGCTCGCCTGTGTTGCCACCTGGATTCTGCGCGGGACGTCCTTCTGCTACGTCCCTTCGGCCCT
CAATCCAGCGGACCTTCCTTCCCGCGGCCTGCTGCCGGCTCTGCGGCCTCTTCCGCGTCTTCGCCTTCGC
CCTCAGACGAGTCGGATCTCCCTTTGGGCCGCCTCCCCGCATCGATACCGTCGACCTCGACCCGGGCGGC
CGCTTCGAGCAGACATGATAAGATACATTGATGAGTTTGGACAAACCACAACTAGAATGCAGTGAAAAAA
ATGCTTTATTTGTGAAATTTGTGATGCTATTGCTTTATTTGTAACCATTATAAGCTGCAATAAACAAGTT
AACAACAACAATTGCATTCATTTTATGTTTCAGGTTCAGGGGGAGATGTGGGAGGTTTTTTAAAGCAAGT
AAAACCTCTACAAATGTGGTAAAATCGATAAGGATCTTCCTAGAGCATGGCTACGTAGATAAGTAGCATG
GCGGGTTAATCATTAACTACAAGGAACCCCTAGTGATGGAGTTGGCCACTCCCTCTCTGCGCGCTCGCTC
GCTCACTGAGGCCGGGCGACCAAAGGTCGCCCGACGCCCGGGCTTTGCCCGGGCGGCCTCAGTGAGCGAG
CGAGCGCGCAG
